Addgene plasmid #68421: pUBC_HA_L7Ae-VP64
Purpose: Transient expression of humanized A. fulgidus L7Ae, fused to the VP64 transcription activator, in mammalian cells, under a UBC promoter
Depositing lab: John Rinn. Depositing organization: Harvard University. Publication: Multiplexable, locus-specific targeting of long RNAs with CRISPR-Display. Shechner DM, Hacisuleyman E, Younger ST, Rinn JL. Nat Methods. 2015 Jul;12(7):664-70. doi: 10.1038/nmeth.3433. Epub 2015 Jun 1. PubMed 26030444.
Backbone
  Vector backbone: pNEB193
  Backbone manufacturer: NEB
  Vector type: Mammalian Expression, Synthetic Biology
Growth in bacteria
  Bacterial resistance: Ampicillin, 100 μg/mL
  Growth temperature: 37°C
  Growth strain: DH5alpha
  Copy number: High Copy
Gene/Insert
  Gene/Insert name: L7Ae
  Promoter: human UbC
  Tag / fusion protein: HA (N terminal on insert); VP64 (C terminal on insert)
  Cloning method: Ligation Independent Cloning
  Sequencing primers: 5′ hUBCpro-F; 3′ SV40pA-R
Terms and licenses: Academic/Nonprofit Terms; Industry Terms: Not Available to Industry
Depositor comments: Contains an N-terminal 3xNLS cassette
How to cite: pUBC_HA_L7Ae-VP64 was a gift from John Rinn (Addgene plasmid # 68421 ; http://n2t.net/addgene:68421 ; RRID:Addgene_68421)
