[The description below was written by a language model from this plasmid's Addgene catalogue record and pLannotate feature annotations shown in this document.]
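Description:
pUBC_HA_L7Ae-VP64 is a 4.6 kb mammalian expression plasmid built on the pNEB193 cloning backbone, a pUC-type vector. It is propagated in E. coli at high copy from a ColE1/pUC origin and selected with ampicillin through the β-lactamase gene and its native promoter. Remnants of the parental cloning region flank the insert: a lacZα fragment on one side and, on the other, a piece of the multiple cloning site, the lac promoter and operator, the CAP binding site and a short lacI fragment. These play no role in mammalian expression. The plasmid carries no mammalian selection marker or viral elements, consistent with its stated use for transient expression.

The expression cassette is driven by the human ubiquitin C (UbC) promoter and terminated by an SV40 polyadenylation signal. It encodes a humanized version of Archaeoglobus fulgidus L7Ae, an archaeal RNA-binding protein that recognizes kink-turn (K-turn) RNA motifs. According to the record, L7Ae carries an N-terminal HA epitope tag and a 3xNLS cassette for nuclear import, and it is fused at its C terminus to the VP64 transcriptional activator, made of tandem repeats of the minimal herpes simplex virus VP16 activation domain. The automated annotation does not mark the HA tag or NLS elements. It detects the activator only as a short fragment matching a related VP16-repeat entry, so these parts rest on the depositor's description. The plasmid comes from work on CRISPR-Display, a method for locus-specific targeting of long RNAs. A plausible role there is to bring an activation domain to RNAs carrying an L7Ae-binding motif, although the record does not spell this out.
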