Features (pLannotate 1.2.2; 14 found; start..end, strand, type, name):
      1..861     -  CDS            AmpR: β-lactamase; bla; confers resistance to ampicillin, carbenicillin, and related antibiotics
    862..966     -  promoter       AmpR promoter: bla
   1051..1141    +  misc_feature   bom (fragment): basis of mobility region from pBR322
   1147..1304    -  CDS            lacZα (fragment): LacZα fragment of β-galactosidase; lacZ fragment
   1317..2522    +  promoter       UbC promoter: human ubiquitin C promoter
   2675..3031    +  CDS            rpl7ae: RL7A_ARCFU - Experimental evidence at protein level: Swiss-Prot protein existence level 1. Multifunctional RNA-binding protein that recognizes the K- turn motif in ribosomal RNA, the RNA component of RNase P, box H/ACA, box C/D and box C'/D' sRNAs. From Archaeoglobus fulgidus (strain ATCC 49558 / VC-16 / DSM 4304 / JCM 9628 / NBRC 100126).
   3182..3198    +  CDS            VP96 (fragment): 6 tandem repeats of the minimal activation domain of herpes simplex virus VP16 (Cheng et al., 2013)
   3263..3381    +  polyA_signal   SV40 poly(A) signal: SV40 polyadenylation signal
   3394..3413    +  misc_feature   MCS (fragment): pUC18/19 multiple cloning site
   3450..3466    -  protein_bind   lac operator: The lac repressor binds to the lac operator to inhibit transcription in E. coli. This inhibition can be relieved by adding lactose or isopropyl-β-D-thiogalactopyranoside (IPTG). lac repressor encoded by lacI
   3474..3504    -  promoter       lac promoter: promoter for the E. coli lac operon
   3519..3540    -  protein_bind   CAP binding site: CAP binding activates transcription in the presence of cAMP. E. coli catabolite activator protein
   3553..3645    -  CDS            lacI (fragment): lac repressor; lacI; The lac repressor binds to the lac operator to inhibit transcription in E. coli. This inhibition can be relieved by adding lactose or isopropyl-β-D-thiogalactopyranoside (IPTG).
   3828..4416    -  rep_origin     ori: high-copy-number ColE1/pMB1/pBR322/pUC origin of replication
>Addgene plasmid #68421 | pUBC_HA_L7Ae-VP64 | depositor full sequence | sequence record 124596 | Full Sequence
TTACCAATGCTTAATCAGTGAGGCACCTATCTCAGCGATCTGTCTATTTCGTTCATCCATAGTTGCCTGA
CTCCCCGTCGTGTAGATAACTACGATACGGGAGGGCTTACCATCTGGCCCCAGTGCTGCAATGATACCGC
GAGACCCACGCTCACCGGCTCCAGATTTATCAGCAATAAACCAGCCAGCCGGAAGGGCCGAGCGCAGAAG
TGGTCCTGCAACTTTATCCGCCTCCATCCAGTCTATTAATTGTTGCCGGGAAGCTAGAGTAAGTAGTTCG
CCAGTTAATAGTTTGCGCAACGTTGTTGCCATTGCTACAGGCATCGTGGTGTCACGCTCGTCGTTTGGTA
TGGCTTCATTCAGCTCCGGTTCCCAACGATCAAGGCGAGTTACATGATCCCCCATGTTGTGCAAAAAAGC
GGTTAGCTCCTTCGGTCCTCCGATCGTTGTCAGAAGTAAGTTGGCCGCAGTGTTATCACTCATGGTTATG
GCAGCACTGCATAATTCTCTTACTGTCATGCCATCCGTAAGATGCTTTTCTGTGACTGGTGAGTACTCAA
CCAAGTCATTCTGAGAATAGTGTATGCGGCGACCGAGTTGCTCTTGCCCGGCGTCAATACGGGATAATAC
CGCGCCACATAGCAGAACTTTAAAAGTGCTCATCATTGGAAAACGTTCTTCGGGGCGAAAACTCTCAAGG
ATCTTACCGCTGTTGAGATCCAGTTCGATGTAACCCACTCGTGCACCCAACTGATCTTCAGCATCTTTTA
CTTTCACCAGCGTTTCTGGGTGAGCAAAAACAGGAAGGCAAAATGCCGCAAAAAAGGGAATAAGGGCGAC
ACGGAAATGTTGAATACTCATACTCTTCCTTTTTCAATATTATTGAAGCATTTATCAGGGTTATTGTCTC
ATGAGCGGATACATATTTGAATGTATTTAGAAAAATAAACAAATAGGGGTTCCGCGCACATTTCCCCGAA
AAGTGCCACCTGACGTCTAAGAAACCATTATTATCATGACATTAACCTATAAAAATAGGCGTATCACGAG
CTATGCGGCATCAGAGCAGATTGTACTGAGAGTGCACCATATGCGGTGTGAAATACCGCACAGATGCGTA
AGGAGAAAATACCGCATCAGGCGCCATTCGCCATTCAGGCTGCGCAACTGTTGGGAAGGGCGATCGGTGC
GGGCCTCTTCGCTATTACGCCAGCTGGCGAAAGGGGGATGTGCTGCAAGGCGATTAAGTTGGGTAACGCC
AGGGTTTTCCCAGTCACGACGTTGTAAAACGACGGCCAGTGAATTCGAGCTCGGTACGCGCCGGGTTTTG
GCGCCTCCCGCGGGCGCCCCCCTCCTCACGGCGAGCGCTGCCACGTCAGACGAAGGGCGCAGCGAGCGTC
CTGATCCTTCCGCCCGGACGCTCAGGACAGCGGCCCGCTGCTCATAAGACTCGGCCTTAGAACCCCAGTA
TCAGCAGAAGGACATTTTAGGACGGGACTTGGGTGACTCTAGGGCACTGGTTTTCTTTCCAGAGAGCGGA
ACAGGCGAGGAAAAGTAGTCCCTTCTCGGCGATTCTGCGGAGGGATCTCCGTGGGGCGGTGAACGCCGAT
GATTATATAAGGACGCGCCGGGTGTGGCACAGCTAGTTCCGTCGCAGCCGGGATTTGGGTCGCGGTTCTT
GTTTGTGGATCGCTGTGATCGTCACTTGGTGAGTAGCGGGCTGCTGGGCTGGCCGGGGCTTTCGTGGCCG
CCGGGCCGCTCGGTGGGACGGAAGCGTGTGGAGAGACCGCCAAGGGCTGTAGTCTGGGTCCGCGAGCAAG
GTTGCCCTGAACTGGGGGTTGGGGGGAGCGCAGCAAAATGGCGGCTGTTCCCGAGTCTTGAATGGAAGAC
GCTTGTGAGGCGGGCTGTGAGGTCGTTGAAACAAGGTGGGGGGCATGGTGGGCGGCAAGAACCCAAGGTC
TTGAGGCCTTCGCTAATGCGGGAAAGCTCTTATTCGGGTGAGATGGGCTGGGGCACCATCTGGGGACCCT
GACGTGAAGTTTGTCACTGACTGGAGAACTCGGTTTGTCGTCTGTTGCGGGGGCGGCAGTTATGGCGGTG
CCGTTGGGCAGTGCACCCGTACCTTTGGGAGCGCGCGCCCTCGTCGTGTCGTGACGTCACCCGTTCTGTT
GGCTTATAATGCAGGGTGGGGCCACCTGCCGGTAGGTGTGCGGTAGGCTTTTCTCCGTCGCAGGACGCAG
GGTTCGGGCCTAGGGTAGGCTCTCCTGAATCGACAGGCGCCGGACCTCTGGTGAGGGGAGGGATAAGTGA
GGCGTCAGTTTCTTTGGTCGGTTTTATGTACCTATCTTCTTAAGTAGCTGAAGCTCCGGTTTTGAACTAT
GCGCTCGGGGTTGGCGAGTGTGTTTTGTGAAGTTTTTTAGGCACCTTTTGAAATGTAATCATTTGGGTCA
ATATGTAATTTTCAGTGTTAGACTAGTAAATTGTCCGCTAAATTCTGGCCGTTTTTGGCTTTTTTGTTAG
ACCTGGAGGTACGGCCACCGCCACCATGGACCCTAAAAAAAAGAGAAAGGTGGACCCAAAGAAGAAACGC
AAAGTTGATCCGAAGAAGAAAAGGAAAGTTGGCTACCCCTACGACGTGCCCGACTACGCCGGAAGTGGTG
CCGGCACCGGCGGCATGTACGTGCGCTTCGAGGTGCCCGAGGACATGCAGAACGAGGCCCTGAGCCTGCT
GGAAAAAGTGCGCGAGAGCGGCAAAGTGAAGAAGGGCACCAACGAAACCACCAAGGCCGTGGAACGGGGC
CTGGCCAAGCTGGTGTATATCGCCGAGGACGTGGACCCCCCCGAGATTGTGGCCCATCTGCCCCTGCTGT
GCGAAGAGAAGAACGTGCCCTACATCTACGTGAAGTCCAAGAACGACCTGGGCAGAGCCGTGGGCATCGA
GGTGCCATGTGCCTCTGCCGCCATCATCAACGAGGGCGAGCTGCGGAAAGAACTGGGCAGCCTGGTGGAA
AAGATCAAGGGCCTGCAGAAGGGTTCCGGTGGATCCGGTTCCGGACGGGCTGACGCATTGGACGATTTTG
ATCTGGATATGCTGGGAAGTGACGCCCTCGATGATTTTGACCTTGACATGCTTGGTTCGGATGCCCTTGA
TGACTTTGACCTCGACATGCTCGGCAGTGACGCCCTTGATGATTTCGACCTGGACATGCTGATTAACTGA
GGTACCTGAATAAATGAGGGCCCGTTTAAACCCGCTGATCAGTTGTTTATTGCAGCTTATAATGGTTACA
AATAAAGCAATAGCATCACAAATTTCACAAATAAAGCATTTTTTTCACTGCATTCTAGTTGTGGTTTGTC
CAAACTCATCAATGTATCTTATCGACTGTTTAAACCTGCAGGCATGCAAGCTTGGCGTAATCATGGTCAT
AGCTGTTTCCTGTGTGAAATTGTTATCCGCTCACAATTCCACACAACATACGAGCCGGAAGCATAAAGTG
TAAAGCCTGGGGTGCCTAATGAGTGAGCTAACTCACATTAATTGCGTTGCGCTCACTGCCCGCTTTCCAG
TCGGGAAACCTGTCGTGCCAGCTGCATTAATGAATCGGCCAACGCGCGGGGAGAGGCGGTTTGCGTATTG
GGCGCTCTTCCGCTTCCTCGCTCACTGACTCGCTGCGCTCGGTCGTTCGGCTGCGGCGAGCGGTATCAGC
TCACTCAAAGGCGGTAATACGGTTATCCACAGAATCAGGGGATAACGCAGGAAAGAACATGTGAGCAAAA
GGCCAGCAAAAGGCCAGGAACCGTAAAAAGGCCGCGTTGCTGGCGTTTTTCCATAGGCTCCGCCCCCCTG
ACGAGCATCACAAAAATCGACGCTCAAGTCAGAGGTGGCGAAACCCGACAGGACTATAAAGATACCAGGC
GTTTCCCCCTGGAAGCTCCCTCGTGCGCTCTCCTGTTCCGACCCTGCCGCTTACCGGATACCTGTCCGCC
TTTCTCCCTTCGGGAAGCGTGGCGCTTTCTCATAGCTCACGCTGTAGGTATCTCAGTTCGGTGTAGGTCG
TTCGCTCCAAGCTGGGCTGTGTGCACGAACCCCCCGTTCAGCCCGACCGCTGCGCCTTATCCGGTAACTA
TCGTCTTGAGTCCAACCCGGTAAGACACGACTTATCGCCACTGGCAGCAGCCACTGGTAACAGGATTAGC
AGAGCGAGGTATGTAGGCGGTGCTACAGAGTTCTTGAAGTGGTGGCCTAACTACGGCTACACTAGAAGAA
CAGTATTTGGTATCTGCGCTCTGCTGAAGCCAGTTACCTTCGGAAAAAGAGTTGGTAGCTCTTGATCCGG
CAAACAAACCACCGCTGGTAGCGGTGGTTTTTTTGTTTGCAAGCAGCAGATTACGCGCAGAAAAAAAGGA
TCTCAAGAAGATCCTTTGATCTTTTCTACGGGGTCTGACGCTCAGTGGAACGAAAACTCACGTTAAGGGA
TTTTGGTCATGAGATTATCAAAAAGGATCTTCACCTAGATCCTTTTAAATTAAAAATGAAGTTTTAAATC
AATCTAAAGTATATATGAGTAAACTTGGTCTGACAG
