>Addgene plasmid #68421 | pUBC_HA_L7Ae-VP64 | addgene partial sequence | sequence record 124592 | hUBCpro-F 5'-TGAAGCTCCGGTTTTGAACT-3'
GTTTTGTGAAGTTTTTTAGGCACCTTTTGAAATGTAATCATTTGGGTCAATATGTAATTTTCAGTGTTAG
ACTAGTAAATTGTCCGCTAAATTCTGGCCGTTTTTGGCTTTTTTGTTAGACCTGGAGGTACGGCCACCGC
CACCATGGACCCTAAAAAAAAGAGAAAGGTGGACCCAAAGAAGAAACGCAAAGTTGATCCGAAGAAGAAA
AGGAAAGTTGGCTACCCCTACGACGTGCCCGACTACGCCGGAAGTGGTGCCGGCACCGGCGGCATGTACG
TGCGCTTCGAGGTGCCCGAGGACATGCAGAACGAGGCCCTGAGCCTGCTGGAAAAAGTGCGCGAGAGCGG
CAAAGTGAAGAAGGGCACCAACGAAACCACCAAGGCCGTGGAACGGGGCCTGGCCAAGCTGGTGTATATC
GCCGAGGACGTGGACCCCCCCGAGATTGTGGCCCATCTGCCCCTGCTGTGCGAAGAGAAGAACGTGCCCT
ACATCTACGTGAAGTCCAAGAACGACCTGGGCAGAGCCGTGGGCATCGAGGTGCCATGTGCCTCTGCCGC
CATCATCAACGAGGGCGAGCTGCGGAAAGAACTGGGCAGCCTGGTGGAAAAGATCAAGGGCCTGCAGAAG
GGTTCCGGTGGATCCGGTTCCGGACGGGCTGACGCATTGGACGATTTTGATCTGGATATGCTGGGAAGTG
ACGCCCTCGATGATTTTGACCTTGACATGCTTGGTTCGGATGCCCTTGATGACTTTGACCTCGACATGCT
CGGCAGTGACGCCCTTGATGATTTCGACCTGGACATGCTGATTAACTGAGGTACCTGAATAAATGAGGGC
CCGTTTAAACCCGCTGATCAGTTGTTTATTGCAGCTTATAATGGTTACAAATAAAGCAATAGCATCACAA
ATTTCACAAATAAAGCATTTTTTTCACTGCATTCTAGTTGTGGTTTGTCCAAACTCATCAATGTATCTTA
TCGACTGTTTAAACCTGCAGGCATGCAAGCTTGGCGTAATCATGGTCATAGCTGTTTCCTGTGTGAAATT
GTTATCCGCTCACA
