>Addgene plasmid #68421 | pUBC_HA_L7Ae-VP64 | addgene partial sequence | sequence record 124593 | SV40pA-R 5'-GAAATTTGTGATGCTATTGC-3'
AGCTGCAATAAACAACTGATCAGCGGGTTTAAACGGGCCCTCATTTATTCAGGTACCTCAGTTAATCAGC
ATGTCCAGGTCGAAATCATCAAGGGCGTCACTGCCGAGCATGTCGAGGTCAAAGTCATCAAGGGCATCCG
AACCAAGCATGTCAAGGTCAAAATCATCGAGGGCGTCACTTCCCAGCATATCCAGATCAAAATCGTCCAA
TGCGTCAGCCCGTCCGGAACCGGATCCACCGGAACCCTTCTGCAGGCCCTTGATCTTTTCCACCAGGCTG
CCCAGTTCTTTCCGCAGCTCGCCCTCGTTGATGATGGCGGCAGAGGCACATGGCACCTCGATGCCCACGG
CTCTGCCCAGGTCGTTCTTGGACTTCACGTAGATGTAGGGCACGTTCTTCTCTTCGCACAGCAGGGGCAG
ATGGGCCACAATCTCGGGGGGGTCCACGTCCTCGGCGATATACACCAGCTTGGCCAGGCCCCGTTCCACG
GCCTTGGTGGTTTCGTTGGTGCCCTTCTTCACTTTGCCGCTCTCGCGCACTTTTTCCAGCAGGCTCAGGG
CCTCGTTCTGCATGTCCTCGGGCACCTCGAAGCGCACGTACATGCCGCCGGTGCCGGCACCACTTCCGGC
GTAGTCGGGCACGTCGTAGGGGTAGCCAACTTTCCTTTTCTTCTTCGGATCAACTTTGCGTTTCTTCTTT
GGGTCCACCTTTCTCTTTTTTTTAGGGTCCATGGTGGCGGTGGCCGTACCTCCAGGTCTAACAAAAAAGC
CAAAAACGGCCAGAATTTAGCGGACAATTTACTAGTCTAACACTGAAAATTACATATTGACCCAAATGAT
TACATTTCAAAAGGTGCCTAAAAAACTTCACAAAACACACTCGCCAACCCCGAGCGCATAGTTCAAAACC
GGAGCTTCAGCTACTTAAGAAGATAGGTACATAAAACCGACCAAAGAAACTGACGCCTCACTTATCCCTC
CCCTCACCAGAGGTCCGGCGCCTGTCGATTCAGGAGAGCCTACCCTAGGCCCGAACCCTGCGTCCTGCGA
CGGAGAAAAGCCTA
